>Addgene plasmid #149718 | pSCALPS_miR-146aSponge_mCherry_GFP | addgene full sequence | sequence record 304631 | Addgene NGS Result
GTCGACGGATCGGGAGATCTCCCGATCCCCTATGGTGCACTCTCAGTACAATCTGCTCTGATGCCGCATA
GTTAAGCCAGTATCTGCTCCCTGCTTGTGTGTTGGAGGTCGCTGAGTAGTGCGCGAGCAAAATTTAAGCT
ACAACAAGGCAAGGCTTGACCGACAATTGCATGAAGAATCTGCTTAGGGTTAGGCGTTTTGCGCTGCTTC
GCGATGTACGGGCCAGATATACGCGCTGTGGAATGTGTGTCAGTTAGGGTGTGGAAAGTCCCCAGGCTCC
CCAGCAGGCAGAAGTATGCAAAGCATGCATCTCAATTAGTCAGCAACCAGGTGTGGAAAGTCCCCAGGCT
CCCCAGCAGGCAGAAGTATGCAAAGCATGCATCTCAATTAGTCAGCAACCATAGTCCCGCCCCTAACTCC
GCCCATCCCGCCCCTAACTCCGCCCAGTTCCGCCCATTCTCCGCCCCATGGCTGACTAATTTTTTTTATT
TATGCAGAGGCCGAGGCCGCCTCTGCCTCTGAGCTATTCCAGAAGTAGTGAGGAGGCTTTTTTGGAGGCC
TAGGCTTTTGCAAAAAGCTCGCGTTGACATTGATTATTGACTAGTTATTAATAGTAATCAATTACGGGGT
CATTAGTTCATAGCCCATATATGGAGTTCCGCGTTACATAACTTACGGTAAATGGCCCGCCTGGCTGACC
GCCCAACGACCCCCGCCCATTGACGTCAATAATGACGTATGTTCCCATAGTAACGCCAATAGGGACTTTC
CATTGACGTCAATGGGTGGAGTATTTACGGTAAACTGCCCACTTGGCAGTACATCAAGTGTATCATATGC
CAAGTACGCCCCCTATTGACGTCAATGACGGTAAATGGCCCGCCTGGCATTATGCCCAGTACATGACCTT
ATGGGACTTTCCTACTTGGCAGTACATCTACGTATTAGTCATCGCTATTACCATGGTGATGCGGTTTTGG
CAGTACATCAATGGGCGTGGATAGCGGTTTGACTCACGGGGATTTCCAAGTCTCCACCCCATTGACGTCA
ATGGGAGTTTGTTTTGGCACCAAAATCAACGGGACTTTCCAAAATGTCGTAACAACTCCGCCCCATTGAC
GCAAATGGGCGGTAGGCGTGTACGGTGGGAGGTCTATATAAGCAGCGCGTTTTGCCTGTACTGGGTCTCT
CTGGTTAGACCAGATCTGAGCCTGGGAGCTCTCTGGCTAACTAGGGAACCCACTGCTTAAGCCTCAATAA
AGCTTGCCTTGAGTGCTTCAAGTAGTGTGTGCCCGTCTGTTGTGTGACTCTGGTAACTAGAGATCCCTCA
GACCCTTTTAGTCAGTGTGGAAAATCTCTAGCAGTGGCGCCCGAACAGGGACTTGAAAGCGAAAGGGAAA
CCAGAGGAGCTCTCTCGACGCAGGACTCGGCTTGCTGAAGCGCGCACGGCAAGAGGCGAGGGGCGGCGAC
TGGTGAGTACGCCAAAAATTTTGACTAGCGGAGGCTAGAAGGAGAGAGATGGGTGCGAGAGCGTCAGTAT
TAAGCGGGGGAGAATTAGATCGCGATGGGAAAAAATTCGGTTAAGGCCAGGGGGAAAGAAAAAATATAAA
TTAAAACATATAGTATGGGCAAGCAGGGAGCTAGAACGATTCGCAGTTAATCCTGGCCTGTTAGAAACAT
CAGAAGGCTGTAGACAAATACTGGGACAGCTACAACCATCCCTTCAGACAGGATCAGAAGAACTTAGATC
ATTATATAATACAGTAGCAACCCTCTATTGTGTGCATCAAAGGATAGAGATAAAAGACACCAAGGAAGCT
TTAGACAAGATAGAGGAAGAGCAAAACAAAAGTAAGACCACCGCACAGCAAGCGGCCGGCCGCTGATCTT
CAGACCTGGAGGAGGAGATATGAGGGACAATTGGAGAAGTGAATTATATAAATATAAAGTAGTAAAAATT
GAACCATTAGGAGTAGCACCCACCAAGGCAAAGAGAAGAGTGGTGCAGAGAGAAAAAAGAGCAGTGGGAA
TAGGAGCTTTGTTCCTTGGGTTCTTGGGAGCAGCAGGAAGCACTATGGGCGCAGCGTCAATGACGCTGAC
GGTACAGGCCAGACAATTATTGTCTGGTATAGTGCAGCAGCAGAACAATTTGCTGAGGGCTATTGAGGCG
CAACAGCATCTGTTGCAACTCACAGTCTGGGGCATCAAGCAGCTCCAGGCAAGAATCCTGGCTGTGGAAA
GATACCTAAAGGATCAACAGCTCCTGGGGATTTGGGGTTGCTCTGGAAAACTCATTTGCACCACTGCTGT
GCCTTGGAATGCTAGTTGGAGTAATAAATCTCTGGAACAGATTTGGAATCACACGACCTGGATGGAGTGG
GACAGAGAATTAACAATTACACAAGCTTAATACACTCCTTAATTGAAGAATCGCAAAACCAGCAAGAAAA
GAATGAACAAGAATTATTGGAATTAGATAAATGGGCAAGTTTGTGGAATTGGTTTAACATAACAAATTGG
CTGTGGTATATAAAATTATTCATAATGATAGTAGGAGGCTTGGTAGGTTTAAGAATAGTTTTTGCTGTAC
TTTCTATAGTGAATAGAGTTAGGCAGGGATATTCACCATTATCGTTTCAGACCCACCTCCCAACCCCGAG
GGGACCCGACAGGCCCGAAGGAATAGAAGAAGAAGGTGGAGAGAGAGACAGAGACAGATCCATTCGATTA
GTGAACGGATCGGCACTGCGTGCGCCAATTCTGCAGACAAATGGCAGTATTCATCCACAATTTTAAAAGA
AAAGGGGGGATTGGGGGGTACAGTGCAGGGGAAAGAATAGTAGACATAATAGCAACAGACATACAAACTA
AAGAATTACAAAAACAAATTACAAAAATTCAAAATTTTCGGGTTTATTACAGGGACAGCAGAGATCCAGT
TTGGTTAATTAACTGCAGCCCCGATAAAATAAAAGATTTTATTTAGTCTCCAGAAAAAGGGGGGAATGAA
AGACCCCACCTGTAGGTTTGGCAAGCTAGCTGCAGTAACGCCATTTTGCAAGGCATGGAAAAATACCAAA
CCAAGAATAGAGAAGTTCAGATCAAGGGCGGGTACATGAAAATAGCTAACGTTGGGCCAAACAGGATATC
TGCGGTGAGCAGTTTCGGCCCCGGCCCGGGGCCAAGAACAGATGGTCACCGCAGTTTCGGCCCCGGCCCG
AGGCCAAGAACAGATGGTCCCCAGATATGGCCCAACCCTCAGCAGTTTCTTAAGACCCATCAGATGTTTC
CAGGCTCCCCCAAGGACCTGAAATGACCCTGCGCCTTATTTGAATTAACCAATCAGCCTGCTTCTCGCTT
CTGTTCGCGCGCTTCTGCTTCCCGAGCTCTATAAAAGAGCTCACAACCCCTCACTCGGCGCGCCAGTCCT
CCGACAGACTGAGTCGCCCGGGGGTCTAGAAGCGCTGGATCCGTTTAAACGCGGCCGCCACCATGGTGAG
CAAGGGCGAGGAGGATAACATGGCCATCATCAAGGAGTTCATGCGCTTCAAGGTGCACATGGAGGGCTCC
GTGAACGGCCACGAGTTCGAGATCGAGGGCGAGGGCGAGGGCCGCCCCTACGAGGGCACCCAGACCGCCA
AGCTGAAGGTGACCAAGGGTGGCCCCCTGCCCTTCGCCTGGGACATCCTGTCCCCTCAGTTCATGTACGG
CTCCAAGGCCTACGTGAAGCACCCCGCCGACATCCCCGACTACTTGAAGCTGTCCTTCCCCGAGGGCTTC
AAGTGGGAGCGCGTGATGAACTTCGAGGACGGCGGCGTGGTGACCGTGACCCAGGACTCCTCCCTGCAGG
ACGGCGAGTTCATCTACAAGGTGAAGCTGCGCGGCACCAACTTCCCCTCCGACGGCCCCGTAATGCAGAA
GAAGACCATGGGCTGGGAGGCCTCCTCCGAGCGGATGTACCCCGAGGACGGCGCCCTGAAGGGCGAGATC
AAGCAGAGGCTGAAGCTGAAGGACGGCGGCCACTACGACGCTGAGGTCAAGACCACCTACAAGGCCAAGA
AGCCCGTGCAGCTGCCCGGCGCCTACAACGTCAACATCAAGTTGGACATCACCTCCCACAACGAGGACTA
CACCATCGTGGAACAGTACGAACGCGCCGAGGGCCGCCACTCCACCGGCGGCATGGACGAGCTGTACAAG
TAAGAATTCGTCGCCCGGGGGTCTAGAAGCAACCCATGGACAGAGTTCTCACCGTAACCCATGGACAGAG
TTCTCACCTTAACCCATGGACAGAGTTCTCACCGTAACCCATGGACAGAGTTCTCACCGTAACCCATGGA
CAGAGTTCTCACCGTAACCCATGGACAGAGTTCTCACCGTAACCCATGGACAGAGTTCTCACCGTAACCC
ATGGACAGAGTTCTCACCGTAACCCATGGACAGAGTTCTCACCGTAACCCATGGACAGAGTTCTCACCGT
AACCCATGGACAGAGTTCTCACCGTAACCCATGGACAGAGTTCTCACCGTAACCCATGGACAGAGTTCTC
ACCGTAACCCATGGACAGAGTTCTCACCGTAACCCATGGACAGGCTGGATCCGTTTAAACGCGGGAATTC
TCGACCTTGACTGGCGGCGCGACCTTGAGGCCTGCGTTCGCCTCAGTTGCCCCCTCTGTGCAATGGGGAG
ACGCGCCTCATCGCTTGACAACGGCCGAAGAGCCGCCGCGCTTCCGTCTCCCGCGTGCGCGCGCCATGCT
GCCCACCCCCGTTCCGCACTGACCCTCCCCCGTGCCCCGCGTCCCGTACTGCCGCCCCGCCCCGAGTCCC
ATGCCGCAGCCACCGCGACGGAGCCCGCAGGCGGGAACCTGCCTCCGCGCGTTAGCGCGCACGCGCGCCT
CATGTGTCGTCCCCATCAGCGCCGGCTTCCGTCTATAGGCCAGATGCACTGTCACTCTGGCGAAGTCGCA
GACCCGATTGGCCGGGACGGAGGCGCGAGACCGGGTTGCGGGCGGGGCCGAACGTGGTATAAAAGGGGCG
GGAGGCCAGGCTCGTGCCGTTTTGCAGACGCCACCGCCGAGGAAAACCGTGTACTATTAGCCACGCGTAG
AGCCACCATGGCCCAGTCCAAGCACGGCCTGACCAAGGAGATGACCATGAAGTACCGCATGGAGGGCTGC
GTGGACGGCCACAAGTTCGTGATCACCGGCGAGGGCATCGGCTACCCCTTCAAGGGCAAGCAGGCCATCA
ACCTGTGCGTGGTGGAGGGCGGCCCCTTGCCCTTCGCCGAGGACATCTTGTCCGCCGCCTTCATGTACGG
CAACCGCGTGTTCACCGAGTACCCCCAGGACATCGTCGACTACTTCAAGAACTCCTGCCCCGCCGGCTAC
ACCTGGGACCGCTCCTTCCTGTTCGAGGACGGCGCCGTGTGCATCTGCAACGCCGACATCACCGTGAGCG
TGGAGGAGAACTGCATGTACCACGAGTCCAAGTTCTACGGCGTGAACTTCCCCGCCGACGGCCCCGTGAT
GAAGAAGATGACCGACAACTGGGAGCCCTCCTGCGAGAAGATCATCCCCGTGCCCAAGCAGGGCATCTTG
AAGGGCGACGTGAGCATGTACCTGCTGCTGAAGGACGGTGGCCGCTTGCGCTGCCAGTTCGACACCGTGT
ACAAGGCCAAGTCCGTGCCCCGCAAGATGCCCGACTGGCACTTCATCCAGCACAAGCTGACCCGCGAGGA
CCGCAGCGACGCCAAGAACCAGAAGTGGCACCTGACCGAGCACGCCATCGCCTCCGGCTCCGCCTTGCCC
TGAGCGATCGCTAATCAACCTCTGGATTACAAAATTTGTGAAAGATTGACTGGTATTCTTAACTATGTTG
CTCCTTTTACGCTATGTGGATACGCTGCTTTAATGCCTTTGTATCATGCTATTGCTTCCCGTATGGCTTT
CATTTTCTCCTCCTTGTATAAATCCTGGTTGCTGTCTCTTTATGAGGAGTTGTGGCCCGTTGTCAGGCAA
CGTGGCGTGGTGTGCACTGTGTTTGCTGACGCAACCCCCACTGGTTGGGGCATTGCCACCACCTGTCAGC
TCCTTTCCGGGACTTTCGCTTTCCCCCTCCCTATTGCCACGGCGGAACTCATCGCCGCCTGCCTTGCCCG
CTGCTGGACAGGGGCTCGGCTGTTGGGCACTGACAATTCCGTGGTGTTGTCGGGGAAGCTGACGTCCTTT
CCATGGCTGCTCGCCTGTGTTGCCACCTGGATTCTGCGCGGGACGTCCTTCTGCTACGTCCCTTCGGCCC
TCAATCCAGCGGACCTTCCTTCCCGCGGCCTGCTGCCGGCTCTGCGGCCTCTTCCGCGTCTTCGCCTTCG
CCCTCAGACGAGTCGGATCTCCCTTTGGGCCGCCTCCCCGCTTAATCGCGTCGAGACCTAGAAAAACATG
GAGCAATCACAAGTAGCAATACAGCAGCTACCAATGCTGATTGTGCCTGGCTAGAAGCACAAGAGGAGGA
GGAGGTGGGTTTTCCAGTCACACCTCAGGTACCTTTAAGACCAATGACTTACAAGGCAGCTGTAGATCTT
AGCCACTTTTTAAAAGAAAAGGGGGGACTGGAAGGGCTAATTCACTCCCAACGAAGACAAGATATCCTTG
ATCTGTGGATCTACCACACACAAGGCTACTTCCCTGATTGGCAGAACTACACACCAGGGCCAGGGATCAG
ATATCCACTGACCTTTGGATGGTGCTACAAGCTAGTACCAGTTGAGCAAGAGAAGGTAGAAGAAGCCAAT
GAAGGAGAGAACACCCGCTTGTTACACCCTGTGAGCCTGCATGGGATGGATGACCCGGAGAGAGAAGTAT
TAGAGTGGAGGTTTGACAGCCGCCTAGCATTTCATCACATGGCCCGAGAGCTGCATCCGGACTGTACTGG
GTCTCTCTGGTTAGACCAGATCTGAGCCTGGGAGCTCTCTGGCTAACTAGGGAACCCACTGCTTAAGCCT
CAATAAAGCTTGCCTTGAGTGCTTCAAGTAGTGTGTGCCCGTCTGTTGTGTGACTCTGGTAACTAGAGAT
CCCTCAGACCCTTTTAGTCAGTGTGGAAAATCTCTAGCAGGGCCCGTTTCATGTGAGCAAAAGGCCAGCA
AAAGGCCAGGAACCGTAAAAAGGCCGCGTTGCTGGCGTTTTTCCATAGGCTCCGCCCCCCTGACGAGCAT
CACAAAAATCGACGCTCAAGTCAGAGGTGGCGAAACCCGACAGGACTATAAAGATACCAGGCGTTTCCCC
CTGGAAGCTCCCTCGTGCGCTCTCCTGTTCCGACCCTGCCGCTTACCGGATACCTGTCCGCCTTTCTCCC
TTCGGGAAGCGTGGCGCTTTCTCATAGCTCACGCTGTAGGTATCTCAGTTCGGTGTAGGTCGTTCGCTCC
AAGCTGGGCTGTGTGCACGAACCCCCCGTTCAGCCCGACCGCTGCGCCTTATCCGGTAACTATCGTCTTG
AGTCCAACCCGGTAAGACACGACTTATCGCCACTGGCAGCAGCCACTGGTAACAGGATTAGCAGAGCGAG
GTATGTAGGCGGTGCTACAGAGTTCTTGAAGTGGTGGCCTAACTACGGCTACACTAGAAGAACAGTATTT
GGTATCTGCGCTCTGCTGAAGCCAGTTACCTTCGGAAAAAGAGTTGGTAGCTCTTGATCCGGCAAACAAA
CCACCGCTGGTAGCGGTGGTTTTTTTGTTTGCAAGCAGCAGATTACGCGCAGAAAAAAAGGATCTCAAGA
AGATCCTTTGATCTTTTCTACGGGGTCTGACGCTCAGTGGAACGAAAACTCACGTTAAGGGATTTTGGTC
ATGAGATTATCAAAAAGGATCTTCACCTAGATCCTTTTAAATTAAAAATGAAGTTTTAAATCAATCTAAA
GTATATATGAGTAAACTTGGTCTGACAGTTACCAATGCTTAATCAGTGAGGCACCTATCTCAGCGATCTG
TCTATTTCGTTCATCCATAGTTGCCTGACTCCCCGTCGTGTAGATAACTACGATACGGGAGGGCTTACCA
TCTGGCCCCAGTGCTGCAATGATACCGCGAGACCCACGCTCACCGGCTCCAGATTTATCAGCAATAAACC
AGCCAGCCGGAAGGGCCGAGCGCAGAAGTGGTCCTGCAACTTTATCCGCCTCCATCCAGTCTATTAATTG
TTGCCGGGAAGCTAGAGTAAGTAGTTCGCCAGTTAATAGTTTGCGCAACGTTGTTGCCATTGCTACAGGC
ATCGTGGTGTCACGCTCGTCGTTTGGTATGGCTTCATTCAGCTCCGGTTCCCAACGATCAAGGCGAGTTA
CATGATCCCCCATGTTGTGCAAAAAAGCGGTTAGCTCCTTCGGTCCTCCGATCGTTGTCAGAAGTAAGTT
GGCCGCAGTGTTATCACTCATGGTTATGGCAGCACTGCATAATTCTCTTACTGTCATGCCATCCGTAAGA
TGCTTTTCTGTGACTGGTGAGTACTCAACCAAGTCATTCTGAGAATAGTGTATGCGGCGACCGAGTTGCT
CTTGCCCGGCGTCAATACGGGATAATACCGCGCCACATAGCAGAACTTTAAAAGTGCTCATCATTGGAAA
ACGTTCTTCGGGGCGAAAACTCTCAAGGATCTTACCGCTGTTGAGATCCAGTTCGATGTAACCCACTCGT
GCACCCAACTGATCTTCAGCATCTTTTACTTTCACCAGCGTTTCTGGGTGAGCAAAAACAGGAAGGCAAA
ATGCCGCAAAAAAGGGAATAAGGGCGACACGGAAATGTTGAATACTCATACTCTTCCTTTTTCAATATTA
TTGAAGCATTTATCAGGGTTATTGTCTCATGAGCGGATACATATTTGAATGTATTTAGAAAAATAAACAA
ATAGGGGTTCCGCGCACATTTCCCCGAAAAGTGCCACCTGAC
Features (pLannotate 1.2.2; 20 found; start..end, strand, type, name):
     31..83      -  misc_feature   bom (fragment): basis of mobility region from pBR322
    245..574     +  promoter       SV40 promoter: SV40 enhancer and early promoter
    586..965     +  enhancer       CMV enhancer: human cytomegalovirus immediate early enhancer
    966..1165    +  promoter       CMV promoter: human cytomegalovirus (CMV) immediate early promoter
   1183..1363    +  LTR            5' LTR (truncated): truncated 5' long terminal repeat (LTR) from HIV-1
   1410..1535    +  misc_feature   HIV-1 Ψ: packaging signal of human immunodeficiency virus type 1
   1519..1857    +  CDS            HIV-1 gag (fragment): gag protein from human immunodeficiency virus 1; gag
   2032..2265    +  misc_feature   RRE: The Rev response element (RRE) of HIV-1 allows for Rev-dependent mRNA export from the nucleus to the cytoplasm.
   2386..2628    +  CDS            env (fragment): ENV_HV2ST - Experimental evidence at protein level: Swiss-Prot protein existence level 1. The gp120-gp41 heterodimer allows rapid transcytosis of the virus through CD4 negative cells such as simple epithelial monolayers of the intestinal, rectal and endocervical epithelial barriers. Both gp120 and gp41 specifically recognize glycosphingolipids galactosyl- ceramide (GalCer) or 3' sulfo-galactosyl-ceramide (GalS) present in the lipid rafts structures of epithelial cells. Binding to these alternative receptors allows the rapid transcytosis of the virus through the epithelial cells. This transcyto
   2641..2741    +  CDS            Rev (fragment): human immunodeficiency virus 1 (HIV-1) Rev protein; rev; enhances nuclear export of unspliced and incompletely spliced viral mRNAs
   2791..2908    +  misc_feature   cPPT/CTS: central polypurine tract and central termination sequence of HIV-1
   3045..3452    +  promoter       SFFV promoter: spleen focus-forming virus long terminal repeat (LTR) promoter
   3493..4200    +  CDS            mCherry: mCherry is a basic (constitutively fluorescent) red fluorescent protein published in 2004, derived from Discosoma sp.. It is reported to be a very rapidly-maturing monomer with low acid sensitivity.
   5118..5813    +  CDS            ZsGreen1: Zoanthus green fluorescent protein mammalian codon-optimized
   5823..6411    +  misc_feature   WPRE: woodchuck hepatitis virus posttranscriptional regulatory element
   6422..6922    +  CDS            nef (fragment): NEF_HV1LA - Experimental evidence at protein level: Swiss-Prot protein existence level 1. Extracellular Nef protein targets CD4(+) T-lymphocytes for apoptosis by interacting with CXCR4 surface receptors. From Human immunodeficiency virus type 1 group M subtype B (isolate Lai) (HIV-1).
   6929..7109    +  LTR            5' LTR (truncated): truncated 5' long terminal repeat (LTR) from HIV-1
   7180..7768    -  rep_origin     ori: high-copy-number ColE1/pMB1/pBR322/pUC origin of replication
   7939..8799    -  CDS            AmpR: β-lactamase; bla; confers resistance to ampicillin, carbenicillin, and related antibiotics
   8800..8904    -  promoter       AmpR promoter: bla
