[The description below was written by a language model from this plasmid's Addgene catalogue record and pLannotate feature annotations shown in this document.]
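Description:
pSCALPS_miR-146aSponge_mCherry_GFP is an HIV-1-based lentiviral vector for mammalian expression, built on the pSCALPS_mCherry_GFP backbone and carrying a decoy "sponge" for microRNA miR-146a. It is about 8.9 kb and is propagated in bacteria as a high-copy plasmid through a ColE1/pUC-type origin, with ampicillin selection provided by β-lactamase (AmpR) under its own promoter. A CMV enhancer/promoter placed upstream of a truncated 5' LTR drives transcription of the viral genome in packaging cells. The genome contains the Ψ packaging signal with a partial gag sequence, the Rev response element for Rev-dependent nuclear export, the cPPT/CTS, a WPRE to boost transcript stability and expression, and a downstream LTR region annotated as truncated. An SV40 promoter is also annotated in the plasmid backbone outside the viral unit.

Within the provirus, an SFFV promoter drives mCherry. The insert is a synthetic 411 bp array of 14 miR-146a binding sites cloned into an EcoRI site, with a recorded G-to-T change at position 75 of the insert. It is not annotated in the feature table. The roughly 900 bp unannotated gap between mCherry and the green reporter, together with the cloning details, suggests it lies downstream of mCherry, in the position of a 3' untranslated region, where the repeated sites would sequester endogenous miR-146a and relieve repression of its natural targets. The green reporter, called GFP in the name, is annotated as ZsGreen1. The element driving it is not identified in the record. It presumably serves as an independent marker of transduction, while mCherry reports on the sponge-bearing transcript. The associated publication concerns the proinflammatory phenotype of human memory T lymphocytes, consistent with use for miR-146a loss-of-function studies in such cells.
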