Addgene plasmid #149718: pSCALPS_miR-146aSponge_mCherry_GFP
Purpose: Lentiviral vector expressing a miR-146a decoy sponge
Depositing lab: Silvia Monticelli. Depositing organization: Institute for Research in Biomedicine, Switzerland. Publication: A molecular network regulating the proinflammatory phenotype of human memory T lymphocytes. Emming S, Bianchi N, Polletti S, Balestrieri C, Leoni C, Montagner S, Chirichella M, Delaleu N, Natoli G, Monticelli S. Nat Immunol. 2020 Apr;21(4):388-399. doi: 10.1038/s41590-020-0622-8. Epub 2020 Mar 16. PubMed 32205878.
Backbone
  Vector backbone: pSCALPS_mCherry_GFP
  Backbone size w/o insert (bp): 8518
  Total vector size (bp): 8929
  Vector type: Mammalian Expression, Lentiviral
Growth in bacteria
  Bacterial resistance: Ampicillin, 100 μg/mL
  Growth temperature: 37°C
  Growth strain: NEB Stable
  Copy number: High Copy
Gene/Insert
  Gene/Insert name: 14X miR-146a binding sites
  Species: Synthetic
  Insert size (bp): 411
  Mutation: G to T mutation in position 75 of the insert
  Cloning method: Restriction Enzyme; 5′ cloning site EcoRI (not destroyed); 3′ cloning site EcoRI (not destroyed)
  Sequencing primers: 5′ CCCCGTAATGCAGAAGAAGA; 3′ GTTGTCAAGCGATGAGGCGCGT
Terms and licenses: Academic/Nonprofit Terms; Industry Terms: Not Available to Industry
How to cite: pSCALPS_miR-146aSponge_mCherry_GFP was a gift from Silvia Monticelli (Addgene plasmid # 149718 ; http://n2t.net/addgene:149718 ; RRID:Addgene_149718)
